Addgene plasmid #183654: NES-mCherry-PH-BTKx2
Purpose: PtdIns(3,4,5)P3 biosensor
Depositing lab: Sergio Grinstein. Publication: Kinase-independent synthesis of 3-phosphorylated phosphoinositides by a phosphotransferase. Walpole GFW, Pacheco J, Chauhan N, Clark J, Anderson KE, Abbas YM, Brabant-Kirwan D, Montano-Rendon F, Liu Z, Zhu H, Brumell JH, Deiters A, Stephens LR, Hawkins PT, Hammond GRV, Grinstein S, Fairn GD. Nat Cell Biol. 2022 Apr 28. pii: 10.1038/s41556-022-00895-y. doi: 10.1038/s41556-022-00895-y. PubMed 35484249.
Backbone
  Vector backbone: pmCherry-C1
  Backbone manufacturer: Clontech
  Vector type: Mammalian Expression
  Selectable markers: Neomycin (select with G418)
Growth in bacteria
  Bacterial resistance: Kanamycin, 50 μg/mL
  Growth temperature: 37°C
  Growth strain: DH5alpha
  Copy number: High Copy
Gene/Insert
  Gene/Insert name: BTK (alt name: AT; ATK; BPK; XLA; IMD1; AGMX1; IGHD3; PSCTK1)
  Species: H. sapiens (human), X. laevis (frog)
  Mutation: Amino acids 2-174 and 2-170
  Entrez Gene: BTK (a.k.a. AGMX1, AT, ATK, BPK, IGHD3, IMD1, PSCTK1, XLA)
  Promoter: CMV
  Tag / fusion protein: X. laevis map2k1.L(32-44)-mCherry (N terminal on insert)
  Cloning method: Gibson Cloning
  Sequencing primers: 5′ CMV-Fwd, EGFP-Fwd; 3′ SV40pA-R
Terms and licenses: Academic/Nonprofit Terms; Industry Terms: Not Available to Industry
How to cite: NES-mCherry-PH-BTKx2 was a gift from Sergio Grinstein (Addgene plasmid # 183654 ; http://n2t.net/addgene:183654 ; RRID:Addgene_183654)
