[The description below was written by a language model from this plasmid's Addgene catalogue record and pLannotate feature annotations shown in this document.]
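Description:
NES-mCherry-PH-BTKx2 is a mammalian expression plasmid built on the Clontech pmCherry-C1 backbone that encodes a genetically encoded fluorescent biosensor for the lipid PtdIns(3,4,5)P3. It replicates in E. coli from a high-copy ColE1/pUC-type origin and also carries an f1 origin. A single NeoR/KanR (Tn5 aminoglycoside phosphotransferase) gene serves both hosts: the bacterial bla promoter drives it for kanamycin selection, while the SV40 enhancer/early promoter and an HSV TK polyadenylation signal allow G418 selection of stably transfected mammalian cells.

The payload is driven by the CMV immediate-early enhancer and promoter and terminated by the SV40 poly(A) signal. According to the catalogue entry, the open reading frame begins with a short nuclear export sequence taken from Xenopus laevis map2k1.L (residues 32-44), followed by mCherry and then two tandem copies of the N-terminal region of human BTK (amino acids 2-174 and 2-170), the part of the protein named as the PH domain in the construct title. The feature table shows mCherry followed by two adjacent BTK fragments, consistent with this tandem arrangement. One fragment is matched to the chicken orthologue, which is likely an artefact of automated homology annotation, since the record lists the gene as human. The NES itself is not annotated. The small large T antigen, ble and bGH poly(A) fragments also look like minor annotation hits rather than functional parts.

In use, the duplicated lipid-binding module should increase avidity for PtdIns(3,4,5)P3, and the export signal keeps the probe out of the nucleus. Relocalisation of red fluorescence from the cytosol to membranes then reports production of this phosphoinositide in live-cell imaging.
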