Features (pLannotate 1.2.2; 16 found; start..end, strand, type, name):
     73..376     +  enhancer       CMV enhancer: human cytomegalovirus immediate early enhancer
    377..580     +  promoter       CMV promoter: human cytomegalovirus (CMV) immediate early promoter
    670..1377    +  CDS            mCherry: mCherry is a basic (constitutively fluorescent) red fluorescent protein published in 2004, derived from Discosoma sp.. It is reported to be a very rapidly-maturing monomer with low acid sensitivity.
   1378..1415    +  misc_feature   MCS (fragment): multiple cloning site
   1414..2013    +  CDS            BTK (fragment): BTK_CHICK - Experimental evidence at protein level: Swiss-Prot protein existence level 1. Non-receptor tyrosine kinase indispensable for B lymphocyte development, differentiation and signaling. Binding of antigen to the B-cell antigen receptor (BCR) triggers signaling that ultimately leads to B-cell activation. After BCR engagement and activation at the plasma membrane, phosphorylates PLCG2 at several sites, igniting the downstream signaling pathway through calcium mobilization, followed by activation of the protein kinase C (PKC) family members. PLCG2 phosphorylation is performed in close coo
   1948..2454    +  CDS            BTK (fragment): BTK_HUMAN - Also known as AGMX1, ATK, BPK. Experimental evidence at protein level: Swiss-Prot protein existence level 1. Non-receptor tyrosine kinase indispensable for B lymphocyte development, differentiation and signaling. Binding of antigen to the B-cell antigen receptor (BCR) triggers signaling that ultimately leads to B-cell activation. After BCR engagement and activation at the plasma membrane, phosphorylates PLCG2 at several sites, igniting the downstream signaling pathway through calcium mobilization, followed by activation of the protein kinase C (PKC) family members. PLCG2 phosphoryl
   2480..2564    +  CDS            large T antigen (fragment): large T antigen from SV40 (simian virus 40)
   2587..2708    +  polyA_signal   SV40 poly(A) signal: SV40 polyadenylation signal
   2742..3170    -  rep_origin     f1 ori (sequence partly withheld): f1 bacteriophage origin of replication; arrow indicates direction of (+) strand synthesis
   3197..3301    +  promoter       AmpR promoter: bla
   3303..3660    +  promoter       SV40 promoter: SV40 enhancer and early promoter
   3695..4489    +  CDS            NeoR/KanR: aminoglycoside phosphotransferase from Tn5; aph(3')-II (or nptII); confers resistance to neomycin, kanamycin, and G418 (Geneticin®)
   4510..4662    +  CDS            ble (fragment): BLE_KLEPN - Experimental evidence at protein level: Swiss-Prot protein existence level 1. Binding protein with a strong affinity to the bleomycin family of antibiotics. Binds to CL990; an antimitotic-antibiotic compound. From Klebsiella pneumoniae.
   4721..4768    +  polyA_signal   HSV TK poly(A) signal: herpes simplex virus thymidine kinase polyadenylation signal (Cole and Stacy, 1985)
   4859..4875    -  polyA_signal   bGH poly(A) signal (fragment): bovine growth hormone polyadenylation signal
   5097..5685    +  rep_origin     ori: high-copy-number ColE1/pMB1/pBR322/pUC origin of replication
>Addgene plasmid #183654 | NES-mCherry-PH-BTKx2 | addgene full sequence | sequence record 360219 | Addgene NGS Result
ACCGCCATGCATTAGTTATTAATAGTAATCAATTACGGGGTCATTAGTTCATAGCCCATATATGGAGTTC
CGCGTTACATAACTTACGGTAAATGGCCCGCCTGGCTGACCGCCCAACGACCCCCGCCCATTGACGTCAA
TAATGACGTATGTTCCCATAGTAACGCCAATAGGGACTTTCCATTGACGTCAATGGGTGGAGTATTTACG
GTAAACTGCCCACTTGGCAGTACATCAAGTGTATCATATGCCAAGTACGCCCCCTATTGACGTCAATGAC
GGTAAATGGCCCGCCTGGCATTATGCCCAGTACATGACCTTATGGGACTTTCCTACTTGGCAGTACATCT
ACGTATTAGTCATCGCTATTACCATGGTGATGCGGTTTTGGCAGTACATCAATGGGCGTGGATAGCGGTT
TGACTCACGGGGATTTCCAAGTCTCCACCCCATTGACGTCAATGGGAGTTTGTTTTGGCACCAAAATCAA
CGGGACTTTCCAAAATGTCGTAACAACTCCGCCCCATTGACGCAAATGGGCGGTAGGCGTGTACGGTGGG
AGGTCTATATAAGCAGAGCTGGTTTAGTGAACCGTCAGATCCGCTAGCCACCATGGCTCTGCAGAAAAAG
TTGGAAGAGCTTGAGCTGGATGAGGCACCGGTCGCCACCATGGTGAGCAAGGGCGAGGAGGATAACATGG
CCATCATCAAGGAGTTCATGCGCTTCAAGGTGCACATGGAGGGCTCCGTGAACGGCCACGAGTTCGAGAT
CGAGGGCGAGGGCGAGGGCCGCCCCTACGAGGGCACCCAGACCGCCAAGCTGAAGGTGACCAAGGGTGGC
CCCCTGCCCTTCGCCTGGGACATCCTGTCCCCTCAGTTCATGTACGGCTCCAAGGCCTACGTGAAGCACC
CCGCCGACATCCCCGACTACTTGAAGCTGTCCTTCCCCGAGGGCTTCAAGTGGGAGCGCGTGATGAACTT
CGAGGACGGCGGCGTGGTGACCGTGACCCAGGACTCCTCCCTGCAGGACGGCGAGTTCATCTACAAGGTG
AAGCTGCGCGGCACCAACTTCCCCTCCGACGGCCCCGTAATGCAGAAGAAGACCATGGGCTGGGAGGCCT
CCTCCGAGCGGATGTACCCCGAGGACGGCGCCCTGAAGGGCGAGATCAAGCAGAGGCTGAAGCTGAAGGA
CGGCGGCCACTACGACGCTGAGGTCAAGACCACCTACAAGGCCAAGAAGCCCGTGCAGCTGCCCGGCGCC
TACAACGTCAACATCAAGTTGGACATCACCTCCCACAACGAGGACTACACCATCGTGGAACAGTACGAAC
GCGCCGAGGGCCGCCACTCCACCGGCGGCATGGACGAGCTGTACAAGTCCGGACTCAGATCTCGAGCTCA
AGCTTCGAATTCTGCCGCAGTGATTCTGGAGAGCATCTTTCTGAAGCGATCCCAACAGAAAAAGAAAACA
TCACCTCTAAACTTCAAGAAGCGCCTGTTTCTCTTGACCGTGCACAAACTCTCCTACTATGAGTATGACT
TTGAACGTGGGAGAAGAGGCAGTAAGAAGGGTTCAATAGATGTTGAGAAGATCACTTGTGTTGAAACAGT
GGTTCCTGAAAAAAATCCTCCTCCAGAAAGACAGATTCCGAGAAGAGGTGAAGAGTCCAGTGAAATGGAG
CAAATTTCAATCATTGAAAGGTTCCCTTATCCCTTCCAGGTTGTATATGATGAAGGGCCTCTCTACGTCT
TCTCCCCAACTGAAGAACTAAGGAAGCGGTGGATTCACCAGCTCAAAAACGTAATCCGGTACAACAGTGA
TCTGGTTCAGAAATATCACCCTTGCTTCTGGATCGATGGGCAGTATCTCTGCTGCTCTCAGACAGCCAAA
AATGCTATGGGCTGCCAAATTTTGGAGAACAGGAATGGAAGCGGGGGTTCCGGCGGAGCCGCAGTGATTC
TGGAGAGCATCTTTCTGAAGCGATCCCAACAGAAAAAGAAAACATCACCTCTAAACTTCAAGAAGCGCCT
GTTTCTCTTGACCGTGCACAAACTCTCCTACTATGAGTATGACTTTGAACGTGGGAGAAGAGGCAGTAAG
AAGGGTTCAATAGATGTTGAGAAGATCACTTGTGTTGAAACAGTGGTTCCTGAAAAAAATCCTCCTCCAG
AAAGACAGATTCCGAGAAGAGGTGAAGAGTCCAGTGAAATGGAGCAAATTTCAATCATTGAAAGGTTCCC
TTATCCCTTCCAGGTTGTATATGATGAAGGGCCTCTCTACGTCTTCTCCCCAACTGAAGAACTAAGGAAG
CGGTGGATTCACCAGCTCAAAAACGTAATCCGGTACAACAGTGATCTGGTTCAGAAATATCACCCTTGCT
TCTGGATCGATGGGCAGTATCTCTGCTGCTCTCAGACAGCCAAAAATGCTATGGGCTGCCAAATTTTGGA
GAACTGAGGATCCACCGGATCTAGATAACTGATCATAATCAGCCATACCACATTTGTAGAGGTTTTACTT
GCTTTAAAAAACCTCCCACACCTCCCCCTGAACCTGAAACATAAAATGAATGCAATTGTTGTTGTTAACT
TGTTTATTGCAGCTTATAATGGTTACAAATAAAGCAATAGCATCACAAATTTCACAAATAAAGCATTTTT
TTCACTGCATTCTAGTTGTGGTTTGTCCAAACTCATCAATGTATCTTAACGCGTAAATTGTAAGCGTTAA
TATTTTGTTAAAATTCGCGTTAAATTTTTGTTAAATCAGCTCATTTTTTAACCAATAGGCCGAAATCGGC
AAAATCCCTTATAAATCAAAAGAATAGACCGAGATAGGGT
[37 nt withheld, positions 2841-2877]
AAAGAACGTGGACTCCAACGTCAAAGG
[49 nt withheld, positions 2905-2953]
T
[91 nt withheld, positions 2955-3045]
G
[124 nt withheld, positions 3047-3170]
CAGGTGGCACTTTTCGGGGAAATGTGCGCGGAACCCCTATTTGTTTATTTTTCTAAATACATTCAAATAT
GTATCCGCTCATGAGACAATAACCCTGATAAATGCTTCAATAATATTGAAAAAGGAAGAGTCCTGAGGCG
GAAAGAACCAGCTGTGGAATGTGTGTCAGTTAGGGTGTGGAAAGTCCCCAGGCTCCCCAGCAGGCAGAAG
TATGCAAAGCATGCATCTCAATTAGTCAGCAACCAGGTGTGGAAAGTCCCCAGGCTCCCCAGCAGGCAGA
AGTATGCAAAGCATGCATCTCAATTAGTCAGCAACCATAGTCCCGCCCCTAACTCCGCCCATCCCGCCCC
TAACTCCGCCCAGTTCCGCCCATTCTCCGCCCCATGGCTGACTAATTTTTTTTATTTATGCAGAGGCCGA
GGCCGCCTCGGCCTCTGAGCTATTCCAGAAGTAGTGAGGAGGCTTTTTTGGAGGCCTAGGCTTTTGCAAA
GATCGATCAAGAGACAGGATGAGGATCGTTTCGCATGATTGAACAAGATGGATTGCACGCAGGTTCTCCG
GCCGCTTGGGTGGAGAGGCTATTCGGCTATGACTGGGCACAACAGACAATCGGCTGCTCTGATGCCGCCG
TGTTCCGGCTGTCAGCGCAGGGGCGCCCGGTTCTTTTTGTCAAGACCGACCTGTCCGGTGCCCTGAATGA
ACTGCAAGACGAGGCAGCGCGGCTATCGTGGCTGGCCACGACGGGCGTTCCTTGCGCAGCTGTGCTCGAC
GTTGTCACTGAAGCGGGAAGGGACTGGCTGCTATTGGGCGAAGTGCCGGGGCAGGATCTCCTGTCATCTC
ACCTTGCTCCTGCCGAGAAAGTATCCATCATGGCTGATGCAATGCGGCGGCTGCATACGCTTGATCCGGC
TACCTGCCCATTCGACCACCAAGCGAAACATCGCATCGAGCGAGCACGTACTCGGATGGAAGCCGGTCTT
GTCGATCAGGATGATCTGGACGAAGAGCATCAGGGGCTCGCGCCAGCCGAACTGTTCGCCAGGCTCAAGG
CGAGCATGCCCGACGGCGAGGATCTCGTCGTGACCCATGGCGATGCCTGCTTGCCGAATATCATGGTGGA
AAATGGCCGCTTTTCTGGATTCATCGACTGTGGCCGGCTGGGTGTGGCGGACCGCTATCAGGACATAGCG
TTGGCTACCCGTGATATTGCTGAAGAGCTTGGCGGCGAATGGGCTGACCGCTTCCTCGTGCTTTACGGTA
TCGCCGCTCCCGATTCGCAGCGCATCGCCTTCTATCGCCTTCTTGACGAGTTCTTCTGAGCGGGACTCTG
GGGTTCGAAATGACCGACCAAGCGACGCCCAACCTGCCATCACGAGATTTCGATTCCACCGCCGCCTTCT
ATGAAAGGTTGGGCTTCGGAATCGTTTTCCGGGACGCCGGCTGGATGATCCTCCAGCGCGGGGATCTCAT
GCTGGAGTTCTTCGCCCACCCTAGGGGGAGGCTAACTGAAACACGGAAGGAGACAATACCGGAAGGAACC
CGCGCTATGACGGCAATAAAAAGACAGAATAAAACGCACGGTGTTGGGTCGTTTGTTCATAAACGCGGGG
TTCGGTCCCAGGGCTGGCACTCTGTCGATACCCCACCGAGACCCCATTGGGGCCAATACGCCCGCGTTTC
TTCCTTTTCCCCACCCCACCCCCCAAGTTCGGGTGAAGGCCCAGGGCTCGCAGCCAACGTCGGGGCGGCA
GGCCCTGCCATAGCCTCAGGTTACTCATATATACTTTAGATTGATTTAAAACTTCATTTTTAATTTAAAA
GGATCTAGGTGAAGATCCTTTTTGATAATCTCATGACCAAAATCCCTTAACGTGAGTTTTCGTTCCACTG
AGCGTCAGACCCCGTAGAAAAGATCAAAGGATCTTCTTGAGATCCTTTTTTTCTGCGCGTAATCTGCTGC
TTGCAAACAAAAAAACCACCGCTACCAGCGGTGGTTTGTTTGCCGGATCAAGAGCTACCAACTCTTTTTC
CGAAGGTAACTGGCTTCAGCAGAGCGCAGATACCAAATACTGTTCTTCTAGTGTAGCCGTAGTTAGGCCA
CCACTTCAAGAACTCTGTAGCACCGCCTACATACCTCGCTCTGCTAATCCTGTTACCAGTGGCTGCTGCC
AGTGGCGATAAGTCGTGTCTTACCGGGTTGGACTCAAGACGATAGTTACCGGATAAGGCGCAGCGGTCGG
GCTGAACGGGGGGTTCGTGCACACAGCCCAGCTTGGAGCGAACGACCTACACCGAACTGAGATACCTACA
GCGTGAGCTATGAGAAAGCGCCACGCTTCCCGAAGGGAGAAAGGCGGACAGGTATCCGGTAAGCGGCAGG
GTCGGAACAGGAGAGCGCACGAGGGAGCTTCCAGGGGGAAACGCCTGGTATCTTTATAGTCCTGTCGGGT
TTCGCCACCTCTGACTTGAGCGTCGATTTTTGTGATGCTCGTCAGGGGGGCGGAGCCTATGGAAAAACGC
CAGCAACGCGGCCTTTTTACGGTTCCTGGCCTTTTGCTGGCCTTTTGCTCACATGTTCTTTCCTGCGTTA
TCCCCTGATTCTGTGGATAACCGTATT
